>Addgene plasmid #87022 | IDP425 | depositor full sequence | sequence record 169757 | IDP425 sequence 14085 bps
ATTGACGGCGTAGTACACACTATTGAATCAAACAGCCGACCAATTGCACTACCATCACAATGGAGAAGCC
AGTAGTAAACGTAGACGTAGACCCCCAGAGTCCGTTTGTCGTGCAACTGCAAAAAAGCTTCCCGCAATTT
GAGGTAGTAGCACAGCAGGTCACTCCAAATGACCATGCTAATGCCAGAGCATTTTCGCATCTGGCCAGTA
AACTAATCGAGCTGGAGGTTCCTACCACAGCGACGATCTTGGACATAGGCAGCGCACCGGCTCGTAGAAT
GTTTTCCGAGCACCAGTATCATTGTGTCTGCCCCATGCGTAGTCCAGAAGACCCGGACCGCATGATGAAA
TACGCCAGTAAACTGGCGGAAAAAGCGTGCAAGATTACAAACAAGAACTTGCATGAGAAGATTAAGGATC
TCCGGACCGTACTTGATACGCCGGATGCTGAAACACCATCGCTCTGCTTTCACAACGATGTTACCTGCAA
CATGCGTGCCGAATATTCCGTCATGCAGGACGTGTATATCAACGCTCCCGGAACTATCTATCATCAGGCT
ATGAAAGGCGTGCGGACCCTGTACTGGATTGGCTTCGACACCACCCAGTTCATGTTCTCGGCTATGGCAG
GTTCGTACCCTGCGTACAACACCAACTGGGCCGACGAGAAAGTCCTTGAAGCGCGTAACATCGGACTTTG
CAGCACAAAGCTGAGTGAAGGTAGGACAGGAAAATTGTCGATAATGAGGAAGAAGGAGTTGAAGCCCGGG
TCGCGGGTTTATTTCTCCGTAGGATCGACACTTTATCCAGAACACAGAGCCAGCTTGCAGAGCTGGCATC
TTCCATCGGTGTTCCACTTGAATGGAAAGCAGTCGTACACTTGCCGCTGTGATACAGTGGTGAGTTGCGA
AGGCTACGTAGTGAAGAAAATCACCATCAGTCCCGGGATCACGGGAGAAACCGTGGGATACGCGGTTACA
CACAATAGCGAGGGCTTCTTGCTATGCAAAGTTACTGACACAGTAAAAGGAGAACGGGTATCGTTCCCTG
TGTGCACGTACATCCCGGCCACCATATGCGATCAGATGACTGGTATAATGGCCACGGATATATCACCTGA
CGATGCACAAAAACTTCTGGTTGGGCTCAACCAGCGAATTGTCATTAACGGTAGGACTAACAGGAACACC
AACACCATGCAAAATTACCTTCTGCCGATCATAGCACAAGGGTTCAGCAAATGGGCTAAGGAGCGCAAGG
ATGATCTTGATAACGAGAAAATGCTGGGTACTAGAGAACGCAAGCTTACGTATGGCTGCTTGTGGGCGTT
TCGCACTAAGAAAGTACATTCGTTTTATCGCCCACCTGGAACGCAGACCTGCGTAAAAGTCCCAGCCTCT
TTTAGCGCTTTTCCCATGTCGTCCGTATGGACGACCTCTTTGCCCATGTCGCTGAGGCAGAAATTGAAAC
TGGCATTGCAACCAAAGAAGGAGGAAAAACTGCTGCAGGTCTCGGAGGAATTAGTCATGGAGGCCAAGGC
TGCTTTTGAGGATGCTCAGGAGGAAGCCAGAGCGGAGAAGCTCCGAGAAGCACTTCCACCATTAGTGGCA
GACAAAGGCATCGAGGCAGCCGCAGAAGTTGTCTGCGAAGTGGAGGGGCTCCAGGCGGACATCGGAGCAG
CATTAGTTGAAACCCCGCGCGGTCACGTAAGGATAATACCTCAAGCAAATGACCGTATGATCGGACAGTA
TATCGTTGTCTCGCCAAACTCTGTGCTGAAGAATGCCAAACTCGCACCAGCGCACCCGCTAGCAGATCAG
GTTAAGATCATAACACACTCCGGAAGATCAGGAAGGTACGCGGTCGAACCATACGACGCTAAAGTACTGA
TGCCAGCAGGAGGTGCCGTACCATGGCCAGAATTCCTAGCACTGAGTGAGAGCGCCACGTTAGTGTACAA
CGAAAGAGAGTTTGTGAACCGCAAACTATACCACATTGCCATGCATGGCCCCGCCAAGAATACAGAAGAG
GAGCAGTACAAGGTTACAAAGGCAGAGCTTGCAGAAACAGAGTACGTGTTTGACGTGGACAAGAAGCGTT
GCGTTAAGAAGGAAGAAGCCTCAGGTCTGGTCCTCTCGGGAGAACTGACCAACCCTCCCTATCATGAGCT
AGCTCTGGAGGGACTGAAGACCCGACCTGCGGTCCCGTACAAGGTCGAAACAATAGGAGTGATAGGCACA
CCGGGGTCGGGCAAGTCAGCTATTATCAAGTCAACTGTCACGGCACGAGATCTTGTTACCAGCGGAAAGA
AAGAAAATTGTCGCGAAATTGAGGCCGACGTGCTAAGACTGAGGGGTATGCAGATTACGTCGAAGACAGT
AGATTCGGTTATGCTCAACGGATGCCACAAAGCCGTAGAAGTGCTGTACGTTGACGAAGCGTTCGCGTGC
CACGCAGGAGCACTACTTGCCTTGATTGCTATCGTCAGGCCCCGCAAGAAGGTAGTACTATGCGGAGACC
CCATGCAATGCGGATTCTTCAACATGATGCAACTAAAGGTACATTTCAATCACCCTGAAAAAGACATATG
CACCAAGACATTCTACAAGTATATCTCCCGGCGTTGCACACAGCCAGTTACAGCTATTGTATCGACACTG
CATTACGATGGAAAGATGAAAACCACGAACCCGTGCAAGAAGAACATTGAAATCGATATTACAGGGGCCA
CAAAGCCGAAGCCAGGGGATATCATCCTGACATGTTTCCGCGGGTGGGTTAAGCAATTGCAAATCGACTA
TCCCGGACATGAAGTAATGACAGCCGCGGCCTCACAAGGGCTAACCAGAAAAGGAGTGTATGCCGTCCGG
CAAAAAGTCAATGAAAACCCACTGTACGCGATCACATCAGAGCATGTGAACGTGTTGCTCACCCGCACTG
AGGACAGGCTAGTGTGGAAAACCTTGCAGGGCGACCCATGGATTAAGCAGCCCACTAACATACCTAAAGG
AAACTTTCAGGCTACTATAGAGGACTGGGAAGCTGAACACAAGGGAATAATTGCTGCAATAAACAGCCCC
ACTCCCCGTGCCAATCCGTTCAGCTGCAAGACCAACGTTTGCTGGGCGAAAGCATTGGAACCGATACTAG
CCACGGCCGGTATCGTACTTACCGGTTGCCAGTGGAGCGAACTGTTCCCACAGTTTGCGGATGACAAACC
ACATTCGGCCATTTACGCCTTAGACGTAATTTGCATTAAGTTTTTCGGCATGGACTTGACAAGCGGACTG
TTTTCTAAACAGAGCATCCCACTAACGTACCATCCCGCCGATTCAGCGAGGCCGGTAGCTCATTGGGACA
ACAGCCCAGGAACCCGCAAGTATGGGTACGATCACGCCATTGCCGCCGAACTCTCCCGTAGATTTCCGGT
GTTCCAGCTAGCTGGGAAGGGCACACAACTTGATTTGCAGACGGGGAGAACCAGAGTTATCTCTGCACAG
CATAACCTGGTCCCGGTGAACCGCAATCTTCCTCACGCCTTAGTCCCCGAGTACAAGGAGAAGCAACCCG
GCCCGGTCAAAAAATTCTTGAACCAGTTCAAACACCACTCAGTACTTGTGGTATCAGAGGAAAAAATTGA
AGCTCCCCGTAAGAGAATCGAATGGATCGCCCCGATTGGCATAGCCGGTGCAGATAAGAACTACAACCTG
GCTTTCGGGTTTCCGCCGCAGGCACGGTACGACCTGGTGTTCATCAACATTGGAACTAAATACAGAAACC
ACCACTTTCAGCAGTGCGAAGACCATGCGGCGACCTTAAAAACCCTTTCGCGTTCGGCCCTGAATTGCCT
TAACCCAGGAGGCACCCTCGTGGTGAAGTCCTATGGCTACGCCGACCGCAACAGTGAGGACGTAGTCACC
GCTCTTGCCAGAAAGTTTGTCAGGGTGTCTGCAGCGAGACCAGATTGTGTCTCAAGCAATACAGAAATGT
ACCTGATTTTCCGACAACTAGACAACAGCCGTACACGGCAATTCACCCCGCACCATCTGAATTGCGTGAT
TTCGTCCGTGTATGAGGGTACAAGAGATGGAGTTGGAGCCGCGCCGTCATACCGCACCAAAAGGGAGAAT
ATTGCTGACTGTCAAGAGGAAGCAGTTGTCAACGCAGCCAATCCGCTGGGTAGACCAGGCGAAGGAGTCT
GCCGTGCCATCTATAAACGTTGGCCGACCAGTTTTACCGATTCAGCCACGGAGACAGGCACCGCAAGAAT
GACTGTGTGCCTAGGAAAGAAAGTGATCCACGCGGTCGGCCCTGATTTCCGGAAGCACCCAGAAGCAGAA
GCCTTGAAATTGCTACAAAACGCCTACCATGCAGTGGCAGACTTAGTAAATGAACATAACATCAAGTCTG
TCGCCATTCCACTGCTATCTACAGGCATTTACGCAGCCGGAAAAGACCGCCTTGAAGTATCACTTAACTG
CTTGACAACCGCGCTAGACAGAACTGACGCGGACGTAACCATCTATTGCCTGGATAAGAAGTGGAAGGAA
AGAATCGACGCGGCACTCCAACTTAAGGAGTCTGTAACAGAGCTGAAGGATGAAGATATGGAGATCGACG
ATGAGTTAGTATGGATTCATCCAGACAGTTGCTTGAAGGGAAGAAAGGGATTCAGTACTACAAAAGGAAA
ATTGTATTCGTACTTCGAAGGCACCAAATTCCATCAAGCAGCAAAAGACATGGCGGAGATAAAGGTCCTG
TTCCCTAATGACCAGGAAAGTAATGAACAACTGTGTGCCTACATATTGGGTGAGACCATGGAAGCAATCC
GCGAAAAGTGCCCGGTCGACCATAACCCGTCGTCTAGCCCGCCCAAAACGTTGCCGTGCCTTTGCATGTA
TGCCATGACGCCAGAAAGGGTCCACAGACTTAGAAGCAATAACGTCAAAGAAGTTACAGTATGCTCCTCC
ACCCCCCTTCCTAAGCACAAAATTAAGAATGTTCAGAAGGTTCAGTGCACGAAAGTAGTCCTGTTTAATC
CGCACACTCCCGCATTCGTTCCCGCCCGTAAGTACATAGAAGTGCCAGAACAGCCTACCGCTCCTCCTGC
ACAGGCCGAGGAGGCCCCCGAAGTTGTAGCGACACCGTCACCATCTACAGCTGATAACACCTCGCTTGAT
GTCACAGACATCTCACTGGATATGGATGACAGTAGCGAAGGCTCACTTTTTTCGAGCTTTAGCGGATCGG
ACAACTCTATTACTAGTATGGACAGTTGGTCGTCAGGACCTAGTTCACTAGAGATAGTAGACCGAAGGCA
GGTGGTGGTGGCTGACGTTCATGCCGTCCAAGAGCCTGCCCCTATTCCACCGCCAAGGCTAAAGAAGATG
GCCCGCCTGGCAGCGGCAAGAAAAGAGCCCACTCCACCGGCAAGCAATAGCTCTGAGTCCCTCCACCTCT
CTTTTGGTGGGGTATCCATGTCCCTCGGATCAATTTTCGACGGAGAGACGGCCCGCCAGGCAGCGGTACA
ACCCCTGGCAACAGGCCCCACGGATGTGCCTATGTCTTTCGGATCGTTTTCCGACGGAGAGATTGATGAG
CTGAGCCGCAGAGTAACTGAGTCCGAACCCGTCCTGTTTGGATCATTTGAACCGGGCGAAGTGAACTCAA
TTATATCGTCCCGATCAGCCGTATCTTTTCCACTACGCAAGCAGAGACGTAGACGCAGGAGCAGGAGGAC
TGAATACTGACTAACCGGGGTAGGTGGGTACATATTTTCGACGGACACAGGCCCTGGGCACTTGCAAAAG
AAGTCCGTTCTGCAGAACCAGCTTACAGAACCGACCTTGGAGCGCAATGTCCTGGAAAGAATTCATGCCC
CGGTGCTCGACACGTCGAAAGAGGAACAACTCAAACTCAGGTACCAGATGATGCCCACCGAAGCCAACAA
AAGTAGGTACCAGTCTCGTAAAGTAGAAAATCAGAAAGCCATAACCACTGAGCGACTACTGTCAGGACTA
CGACTGTATAACTCTGCCACAGATCAGCCAGAATGCTATAAGATCACCTATCCGAAACCATTGTACTCCA
GTAGCGTACCGGCGAACTACTCCGATCCACAGTTCGCTGTAGCTGTCTGTAACAACTATCTGCATGAGAA
CTATCCGACAGTAGCATCTTATCAGATTACTGACGAGTACGATGCTTACTTGGATATGGTAGACGGGACA
GTCGCCTGCCTGGATACTGCAACCTTCTGCCCCGCTAAGCTTAGAAGTTACCCGAAAAAACATGAGTATA
GAGCCCCGAATATCCGCAGTGCGGTTCCATCAGCGATGCAGAACACGCTACAAAATGTGCTCATTGCCGC
AACTAAAAGAAATTGCAACGTCACGCAGATGCGTGAACTGCCAACACTGGACTCAGCGACATTCAATGTC
GAATGCTTTCGAAAATATGCATGTAATGACGAGTATTGGGAGGAGTTCGCTCGGAAGCCAATTAGGATTA
CCACTGAGTTTGTCACCGCATATGTAGCTAGACTGAAAGGCCCTAAGGCCGCCGCACTATTTGCAAAGAC
GTATAATTTGGTCCCATTGCAAGAAGTGCCTATGGATAGATTCGTCATGGACATGAAAAGAGACGTGAAA
GTTACACCAGGCACGAAACACACAGAAGAAAGACCGAAAGTACAAGTGATACAAGCCGCAGAACCCCTGG
CGACTGCTTACTTATGCGGGATTCACCGGGAATTAGTGCGTAGGCTTACGGCCGTCTTGCTTCCAAACAT
TCACACGCTTTTTGACATGTCGGCGGAGGATTTTGATGCAATCATAGCAGAACACTTCAAGCAAGGCGAC
CCGGTACTGGAGACGGATATCGCATCATTCGACAAAAGCCAAGACGACGCTATGGCGTTAACCGGTCTGA
TGATCTTGGAGGACCTGGGTGTGGATCAACCACTACTCGACTTGATCGAGTGCGCCTTTGGAGAAATATC
ATCCACCCATCTACCTACGGGTACTCGTTTTAAATTCGGGGCGATGATGAAATCCGGAATGTTCCTCACA
CTTTTTGTCAACACAGTTTTGAATGTCGTTATCGCCAGCAGAGTACTAGAAGAGCGGCTTAAAACGTCCA
GATGTGCAGCGTTCATTGGCGACGACAACATCATACATGGAGTAGTATCTGACAAAGAAATGGCTGAGAG
GTGCGCCACCTGGCTCAACATGGAGGTTAAGATCATCGACGCAGTCATCGGTGAGAGACCACCTTACTTC
TGCGGCGGATTTATCTTGCAAGATTCGGTTACTTCCACAGCGTGCCGCGTGGCGGATCCCCTGAAAAGGC
TGTTTAAGTTGGGTAAACCGCTCCCAGCCGACGACGAGCAAGACGAAGACAGAAGACGCGCTCTGCTAGA
TGAAACAAAGGCGTGGTTTAGAGTAGGTATAACAGGCACTTTAGCAGTGGCCGTGACGACCCGGTATGAG
GTAGACAATATTACACCTGTCCTACTGGCATTGAGAACTTTTGCCCAGAGCAAAAGAGCATTCCAAGCCA
TCAGAGGGGAAATTAAAGCATCTCTACGGTGGTCCTAAATAGTCAGCATAGTACATTTCATCTGACTAAT
ACCACAACACCACCACCTCTAGAGCCACCATGGCACTTCCCAGATGCATGTGGCCAAATTATGTTTGGAG
AGCTATGATGGCATGTGTGGTCCACAGGGGATCCGGTGCCCCATTGACTCTCTGCTTGTTGGGATGTTTG
CTACAGACTTTTCACGTACTCTCTCAAAAGTATCCATACGACGTTCCGGACTACGCAGAATTCATGGACA
AAGACTGCGAAATGAAGCGCACCACCCTGGATAGCCCTCTGGGCAAGCTGGAACTGTCTGGGTGCGAACA
GGGCCTGCACCGTATCATCTTCCTGGGCAAAGGAACATCTGCCGCCGACGCCGTGGAAGTGCCTGCCCCA
GCCGCCGTGCTGGGCGGACCAGAGCCACTGATGCAGGCCACCGCCTGGCTCAACGCCTACTTTCACCAGC
CTGAGGCCATCGAGGAGTTCCCTGTGCCAGCCCTGCACCACCCAGTGTTCCAGCAGGAGAGCTTTACCCG
CCAGGTGCTGTGGAAACTGCTGAAAGTGGTGAAGTTCGGAGAGGTCATCAGCTACAGCCACCTGGCCGCC
CTGGCCGGCAATCCCGCCGCCACCGCCGCCGTGAAAACCGCCCTGAGCGGAAATCCCGTGCCCATTCTGA
TCCCCTGCCACCGGGTGGTGCAGGGCGACCTGGACGTGGGGGGCTACGAGGGCGGGCTCGCCGTGAAAGA
GTGGCTGCTGGCCCACGAGGGCCACAGACTGGGCAAGCCTGGGCTGGGTGTCGACTTGGATGATGTAGAC
CCATTGGTTACTACTAACTTTGGCAAGATTAGGGGAATTAAGAAAGAACTCAATAATGAAATTTTGGGTC
CTGTCATTCAGTTTCTTGGGGTTCCATATGCCGCTCCACCAACAGGAGAACATCGTTTCCAGCCTCCAGA
ACCACCATCTCCCTGGTCTGACATCCGGAACGCCACTCAGTTTGCTCCTGTATGTCCCCAGAATATCATT
GATGGCAGATTGCCTGAAGTTATGCTTCCTGTGTGGTTCACTAATAACTTGGATGTGGTTTCATCATACG
TCCAAGACCAGAGTGAAGACTGTCTATACTTAAACATCTATGTCCCAACTGAAGATGGTCCCCTTACAAA
GAAACACACAGATGATTTAGGTGATAATGACGGTGCTGAAGATGAAGATATTCGGGACAGTGGGGGTCCC
AAACCAGTGATGGTGTACATCCATGGCGGCTCTTACATGGAAGGTACTGGAAATCTGTATGATGGGAGTG
TCTTGGCAAGCTATGGCAATGTGATCGTCATCACAGTCAACTATCGGCTTGGGGTACTTGGCTTCTTGAG
CACAGGGGATCAGGCTGCCAAAGGAAACTACGGGCTCCTTGACCTCATCCAGGCCCTAAGATGGACCAGC
GAGAACATTGGGTTCTTTGGTGGTGACCCCTTGCGAATCACTGTGTTTGGATCAGGCGCTGGGGGTTCAT
GTGTCAACCTGCTGACTTTATCCCATTATTCTGAAGGTAACCGTTGGAGCAATTCAACCAAAGGACTTTT
TCAACGAGCAATAGCTCAGAGTGGAACAGCCCTTTCCAGCTGGGCTGTTAGTTTCCAGCCTGCAAAATAC
GCTAGAATTCTGGCCACAAAAGTTGGCTGCAATGTTTCAGATACAGTAGAGTTAGTAGAATGCCTGCAGA
AGAAGCCTTACAAAGAACTTGTTGATCAAGATGTTCAACCAGCCCGATACCACATAGCCTTTGGACCTGT
GATCGATGGTGATGTAATACCAGATGACCCTCAGATACTGATGGAACAAGGAGAGTTCCTCAACTATGAT
ATAATGTTGGGAGTTAACCAAGGGGAAGGGTTGAAGTTTGTCGAAAATATAGTAGATAGTGATGATGGTG
TATCAGCCAGTGATTTCGACTTTGCTGTTTCTAATTTTGTTGATAATTTATATGGATATCCTGAAGGCAA
AGATGTTTTGAGAGAAACCATTAAATTCATGTATACTGACTGGGCTGATCGCCATAATCCTGAAACTAGA
AGGAAGACATTGTTGGCTTTGTTTACGGACCATCAATGGGTAGCACCTGCTGTGGCCACAGCAGACCTTC
ACTCGAACTTTGGCTCACCTACATACTTCTATGCCTTTTATCATCATTGCCAAACAGATCAAGTTCCAGC
TTGGGCTGATGCAGCTCATGGGGATGAGGTTCCCTATGTGTTGGGAATCCCCATGATTGGCCCTACAGAG
TTATTTCCTTGCAATTTCTCCAAGAATGATGTGATGTTGAGTGCAGTAGTAATGACATACTGGACGAATT
TTGCTAAAACTGGTGACCCAAATCAACCAGTTCCTCAAGACACAAAATTCATCCATACCAAACCCAACCG
CTTTGAAGAAGTAGCATGGACCAGATATTCCCAGAAAGACCAGCTTTATCTCCATATTGGATTAAAACCG
AGAGTTAAAGAGCATTACAGAGCCAATAAGGTAAATCTCTGGCTGGAGCTGGTACCTCATCTGCATAATC
TCAATGACATTTCTCAGTATACCTCGACAACAACTAAAGTGCCATCCACGGACATCACTCTCAGACCTAC
AAGGAAGAATTCCACACCAGTCACATCAGCCTTTCCCACTGCCAAACAGGATGATCCCAAGCAACAACCA
AGCCCCTTCTCGGTGGATCAGAGGGACTACTCCACAGAGCTAAGTGTCACTATCGCAGTGGGGGCCTCTC
TGCTGTTTCTCAACATCTTGGCTTTTGCAGCCCTGTACTACAAGAAGGATAAGAGGAGACATGATGTCCA
CCGGAGGTGCAGCCCTCAGCGCACGACCACCAACGACCTAACCCATGCTCCAGAAGAGGAAATTATGTCT
CTCCAAATGAAGCACACTGACTTGGATCACGAGTGTGAGTCCATCCATCCACATGAGGTGGTTCTTCGGA
CCAGCGCTCCACCGCTCGACGGAGCCGGAGCTGGCGCTGGAGCTGGAGCCGGAGCTGGCGGGCTAGCCAC
CATGGACGCACAAACACGACGACGTGAGCGTCGCGCTGAGAAACAAGCTCAATGGAAAGCTGCAAACCTC
GAGCCACCGCTCGACGGAGCCGGAGCTGGCGCTGGAGCTGGAGCCGGAGCTGGCGGTCTAGCCACCCCAC
CGAGCGCTGCCTGTCCCCCAGATTATACTCTAGCTATGAGGAGGTCACCTGATGATATTCCACTAATGAC
ACCTAACACCATCACAATGATTCCCAACACTATACCAGGGATTCAGCCCTTACATACATTCAACACATTT
ACTGGAGGACAGAATAATACACTGCCCCATCCCCACCCACACCCCCATTCACATTCAACAACCAGGGTAT
AGGCATGCAGGCCTTAAAGCATCTCTACGGTGGTCCTAAATAGTCAGCATAGTACATTTCATCTGACTAA
TACCACAACACCACCACCTCTAGTAGAGGCGCGCCACCATGGTGAGCAAGGGCGAGGAGGATAACATGGC
CATCATCAAGGAGTTCATGCGCTTCAAGGTGCACATGGAGGGCTCCGTGAACGGCCACGAGTTCGAGATC
GAGGGCGAGGGCGAGGGCCGCCCCTACGAGGGCACCCAGACCGCCAAGCTGAAGGTGACCAAGGGTGGCC
CCCTGCCCTTCGCCTGGGACATCCTGTCCCCTCAGTTCATGTACGGCTCCAAGGCCTACGTGAAGCACCC
CGCCGACATCCCCGACTACTTGAAGCTGTCCTTCCCCGAGGGCTTCAAGTGGGAGCGCGTGATGAACTTC
GAGGACGGCGGCGTGGTGACCGTGACCCAGGACTCCTCCCTGCAGGACGGCGAGTTCATCTACAAGGTGA
AGCTGCGCGGCACCAACTTCCCCTCCGACGGCCCCGTAATGCAGAAGAAGACCATGGGCTGGGAGGCCTC
CTCCGAGCGGATGTACCCCGAGGACGGCGCCCTGAAGGGCGAGATCAAGCAGAGGCTGAAGCTGAAGGAC
GGCGGCCACTACGACGCTGAGGTCAAGACCACCTACAAGGCCAAGAAGCCCGTGCAGCTGCCCGGCGCCT
ACAACGTCAACATCAAGTTGGACATCACCTCCCACAACGAGGACTACACCATCGTGGAACAGTACGAACG
CGCCGAGGGCCGCCACTCCACCGGCGGCATGGACGAGCTGTACAAGTCTTAGGGGCCCAATGATCCGACC
AGCAAAACTCGATGTACTTCCGAGGAACTGATGTGCATAATGCATCAGGCTGGTACATTAGATCCCCGCT
TACCGCGGGCAATATAGCAACACTAAAAACTCGATGTACTTCCGAGGAAGCGCAGTGCATAATGTTGCGC
AGTGTTGCCACATAACCACTATATTAACCATTTATTTAGCGGACGCCAAAAACTCAATGTATTTTTGAGG
AAGCGTGGTGCATAATGCCACGCAGGTTTTGCATAATTTTTTTTTTTTTTTTTATTAATCAACAAAATTT
TGTTTTTAACATTTCAAAAAAAAAAAAAAAAAAAAAAAAAAAAAAAAAAGGGGAATTCCTCGATAATTAA
GCGGCCGCTTAATTAATCGAGGGGAATTAATTCTTGAAGACGAAAGGGCCAGGTGGCACTTTTCGGGGAA
ATGTGCGCGGAACCCCTATTTGTTTATTTTTCTAAATACATTCAAATATGTATCCGCTCATGAGACAATA
ACCCTGATAAATGCTTCAATAATATTGAAAAAGGAAGAGTATGAGTATTCAACATTTCCGTGTCGCCCTT
ATTCCCTTTTTTGCGGCATTTTGCCTTCCTGTTTTTGCTCACCCAGAAACGCTGGTGAAAGTAAAAGATG
CTGAAGATCAGTTGGGTGCACGAGTGGGTTACATCGAACTGGATCTCAACAGCGGTAAGATCCTTGAGAG
TTTTCGCCCCGAAGAACGTTTTCCAATGATGAGCACTTTTAAAGTTCTGCTATGTGGCGCGGTATTATCC
CGTGTTGACGCCGGGCAAGAGCAACTCGGTCGCCGCATACACTATTCTCAGAATGACTTGGTTGAGTACT
CACCAGTCACAGAAAAGCATCTTACGGATGGCATGACAGTAAGAGAATTATGCAGTGCTGCCATAACCAT
GAGTGATAACACTGCGGCCAACTTACTTCTGACAACGATCGGAGGACCGAAGGAGCTAACCGCTTTTTTG
CACAACATGGGGGATCATGTAACTCGCCTTGATCGTTGGGAACCGGAGCTGAATGAAGCCATACCAAACG
ACGAGCGTGACACCACGATGCCTGTAGCAATGGCAACAACGTTGCGCAAACTATTAACTGGCGAACTACT
TACTCTAGCTTCCCGGCAACAATTAATAGACTGGATGGAGGCGGATAAAGTTGCAGGACCACTTCTGCGC
TCGGCCCTTCCGGCTGGCTGGTTTATTGCTGATAAATCTGGAGCCGGTGAGCGTGGGTCTCGCGGTATCA
TTGCAGCACTGGGGCCAGATGGTAAGCCCTCCCGTATCGTAGTTATCTACACGACGGGGAGTCAGGCAAC
TATGGATGAACGAAATAGACAGATCGCTGAGATAGGTGCCTCACTGATTAAGCATTGGTAACTGTCAGAC
CAAGTTTACTCATATATACTTTAGATTGATTTAAAACTTCATTTTTAATTTAAAAGGATCTAGGTGAAGA
TCCTTTTTGATAATCTCATGACCAAAATCCCTTAACGTGAGTTTTCGTTCCACTGAGCGTCAGACCCCGT
AGAAAAGATCAAAGGATCTTCTTGAGATCCTTTTTTTCTGCGCGTAATCTGCTGCTTGCAAACAAAAAAA
CCACCGCTACCAGCGGTGGTTTGTTTGCCGGATCAAGAGCTACCAACTCTTTTTCCGAAGGTAACTGGCT
TCAGCAGAGCGCAGATACCAAATACTGTCCTTCTAGTGTAGCCGTAGTTAGGCCACCACTTCAAGAACTC
TGTAGCACCGCCTACATACCTCGCTCTGCTAATCCTGTTACCAGTGGCTGCTGCCAGTGGCGATAAGTCG
TGTCTTACCGGGTTGGACTCAAGACGATAGTTACCGGATAAGGCGCAGCGGTCGGGCTGAACGGGGGGTT
CGTGCACACAGCCCAGCTTGGAGCGAACGACCTACACCGAACTGAGATACCTACAGCGTGAGCATTGAGA
AAGCGCCACGCTTCCCGAAGGGAGAAAGGCGGACAGGTATCCGGTAAGCGGCAGGGTCGGAACAGGAGAG
CGCACGAGGGAGCTTCCAGGGGGAAACGCCTGGTATCTTTATAGTCCTGTCGGGTTTCGCCACCTCTGAC
TTGAGCGTCGATTTTTGTGATGCTCGTCAGGGGGGCGGAGCCTATGGAAAAACGCCAGCAACGCGAGCTC
GTATGGACATATTGTCGTTAGAACGCGGCTACAATTAATACATAACCTTATGTATCATACACATACGATT
TAGGGGACACTATAG
Features (pLannotate 1.2.2; 7 found; start..end, strand, type, name):
     60..7577    +  CDS            POLN_SINDV: Experimental evidence at protein level: Swiss-Prot protein existence level 1. [RNA-directed RNA polymerase nsP4]: RNA dependent RNA polymerase (PubMed:8107248, PubMed:7517863, PubMed:19036396). Replicates genomic and antigenomic RNA by recognizing replications specific signals. The early replication complex formed by the polyprotein P123 and nsP4 synthesizes minus-strand RNAs (PubMed:8107248, PubMed:7517863, PubMed:2529379). The late replication complex composed of fully processed nsP1-nsP4 is responsible for the production of genomic and subgenomic plus-strand RNAs (PubMed:8107248, PubMed:751
   7834..8379    +  CDS            SNAP-tag®: human O6-alkylguanine-DNA-alkyltransferase variant that forms covalent bonds with benzylguanine derivatives fast-reacting variant, optimized for mammalian expression
   8401..10950   +  CDS            Nlgn3: NLGN3_MOUSE - Experimental evidence at protein level: Swiss-Prot protein existence level 1. Cell surface protein involved in cell-cell-interactions via its interactions with neurexin family members. Plays a role in synapse function and synaptic signal transmission, and probably mediates its effects by recruiting and clustering other synaptic proteins. May promote the initial formation of synapses, but is not essential for this. May also play a role in glia-glia or glia-neuron interactions in the developing peripheral nervous system. From Mus musculus (Mouse).
  11099..11806   +  CDS            mCherry: mCherry is a basic (constitutively fluorescent) red fluorescent protein published in 2004, derived from Discosoma sp.. It is reported to be a very rapidly-maturing monomer with low acid sensitivity.
  12256..12360   +  promoter       AmpR promoter: bla
  12361..13221   +  CDS            AmpR: β-lactamase; bla; confers resistance to ampicillin, carbenicillin, and related antibiotics
  13392..13980   +  rep_origin     ori: high-copy-number ColE1/pMB1/pBR322/pUC origin of replication
