[The description below was written by a language model from this plasmid's Addgene catalogue record and pLannotate feature annotations shown in this document.]
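Description:
IDP425 is a 14,085-nt Sindbis virus genomic plasmid built on the pSinEGdsp backbone and made for the proximity ligation assay (PLA) screen of the SYNseq barcode-based connectome-mapping method. It is propagated in E. coli through a high-copy ColE1/pUC-type origin and selected with ampicillin via the bla promoter and β-lactamase gene. Most of the upstream half is the Sindbis nonstructural polyprotein reading frame (nsP1–nsP4), which encodes the viral RNA-dependent RNA replication machinery. This replicase copies the genomic RNA and produces subgenomic plus-strand transcripts, which is how alphavirus vectors achieve strong, rapid transgene expression. No viral structural protein genes are annotated. The record also does not annotate the promoter used to generate the genomic RNA, the subgenomic promoters, or the packaging arrangement.

Downstream of the replicase lie two payload reading frames. The first is SNAP-Nlg1AB-1xλN(i), a fusion of the SNAP-tag (an alkylguanine-DNA-alkyltransferase variant that bonds covalently to benzylguanine derivatives) to a mouse neuroligin. The name also indicates one copy of the λN RNA-binding peptide, which is not annotated separately. The catalogue calls the insert neuroligin-1 (AB splice form), whereas the automated annotation matched this region to mouse Nlgn3. That match probably reflects homology within the neuroligin family, but the record does not resolve the difference. The second frame is mCherry, a monomeric red fluorescent protein that presumably marks infected cells. The "dsp" in the backbone name may indicate a double subgenomic promoter design, but this is not documented. Neuroligin is a cell-surface partner of neurexins, so the fusion plausibly places a taggable, RNA-binding protein at synapses for testing proximity-based detection of synaptic pairs.
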