Addgene plasmid #87022: IDP425
Purpose: genomic Sindbis virus plasmid for use in SYNseq PLA screen
Depositing lab: Anthony Zador. Depositing organization: Cold Spring Harbor Laboratory. Publication: Using high-throughput barcode sequencing to efficiently map connectomes. Peikon ID, Kebschull JM, Vagin VV, Ravens DI, Sun YC, Brouzes E, Correa IR Jr, Bressan D, Zador AM. Nucleic Acids Res. 2017 Jul 7;45(12):e115. doi: 10.1093/nar/gkx292. PubMed 28449067.
Backbone
  Vector backbone: pSinEGdsp
  Vector type: Mammalian Expression, Synthetic Biology ; SIndbis virus genomic plasmid
Growth in bacteria
  Bacterial resistance: Ampicillin, 100 μg/mL
  Growth temperature: 37°C
  Growth strain: DH5alpha
  Copy number: Unknown
Gene/Insert 1
  Gene/Insert name: SNAP-Nlg1AB-1xλN(i)
  Species: M. musculus (mouse)
  Cloning method: Gibson Cloning
  Sequencing primers: 5′ unknown
Gene/Insert 2
  Gene/Insert name: mCherry
Terms and licenses: Academic/Nonprofit Terms; Industry Terms: Not Available to Industry
How to cite: IDP425 was a gift from Anthony Zador (Addgene plasmid # 87022 ; http://n2t.net/addgene:87022 ; RRID:Addgene_87022)
