>Addgene plasmid #87022 | IDP425 | addgene partial sequence | sequence record 173029 | Addgene Partial NGS Result
GGGGAATTCCTCGATAATTAAGCGGCCGCTTAATTAATCGAGGGGAATTAATTCTTGAAGACGAAAGGGC
CAGGTGGCACTTTTCGGGGAAATGTGCGCGGAACCCCTATTTGTTTATTTTTCTAAATACATTCAAATAT
GTATCCGCTCATGAGACAATAACCCTGATAAATGCTTCAATAATATTGAAAAAGGAAGAGTATGAGTATT
CAACATTTCCGTGTCGCCCTTATTCCCTTTTTTGCGGCATTTTGCCTTCCTGTTTTTGCTCACCCAGAAA
CGCTGGTGAAAGTAAAAGATGCTGAAGATCAGTTGGGTGCACGAGTGGGTTACATCGAACTGGATCTCAA
CAGCGGTAAGATCCTTGAGAGTTTTCGCCCCGAAGAACGTTTTCCAATGATGAGCACTTTTAAAGTTCTG
CTATGTGGCGCGGTATTATCCCGTGTTGACGCCGGGCAAGAGCAACTCGGTCGCCGCATACACTATTCTC
AGAATGACTTGGTTGAGTACTCACCAGTCACAGAAAAGCATCTTACGGATGGCATGACAGTAAGAGAATT
ATGCAGTGCTGCCATAACCATGAGTGATAACACTGCGGCCAACTTACTTCTGACAACGATCGGAGGACCG
AAGGAGCTAACCGCTTTTTTGCACAACATGGGGGATCATGTAACTCGCCTTGATCGTTGGGAACCGGAGC
TGAATGAAGCCATACCAAACGACGAGCGTGACACCACGATGCCTGTAGCAATGGCAACAACGTTGCGCAA
ACTATTAACTGGCGAACTACTTACTCTAGCTTCCCGGCAACAATTAATAGACTGGATGGAGGCGGATAAA
GTTGCAGGACCACTTCTGCGCTCGGCCCTTCCGGCTGGCTGGTTTATTGCTGATAAATCTGGAGCCGGTG
AGCGTGGGTCTCGCGGTATCATTGCAGCACTGGGGCCAGATGGTAAGCCCTCCCGTATCGTAGTTATCTA
CACGACGGGGAGTCAGGCAACTATGGATGAACGAAATAGACAGATCGCTGAGATAGGTGCCTCACTGATT
AAGCATTGGTAACTGTCAGACCAAGTTTACTCATATATACTTTAGATTGATTTAAAACTTCATTTTTAAT
TTAAAAGGATCTAGGTGAAGATCCTTTTTGATAATCTCATGACCAAAATCCCTTAACGTGAGTTTTCGTT
CCACTGAGCGTCAGACCCCGTAGAAAAGATCAAAGGATCTTCTTGAGATCCTTTTTTTCTGCGCGTAATC
TGCTGCTTGCAAACAAAAAAACCACCGCTACCAGCGGTGGTTTGTTTGCCGGATCAAGAGCTACCAACTC
TTTTTCCGAAGGTAACTGGCTTCAGCAGAGCGCAGATACCAAATACTGTCCTTCTAGTGTAGCCGTAGTT
AGGCCACCACTTCAAGAACTCTGTAGCACCGCCTACATACCTCGCTCTGCTAATCCTGTTACCAGTGGCT
GCTGCCAGTGGCGATAAGTCGTGTCTTACCGGGTTGGACTCAAGACGATAGTTACCGGATAAGGCGCAGC
GGTCGGGCTGAACGGGGGGTTCGTGCACACAGCCCAGCTTGGAGCGAACGACCTACACCGAACTGAGATA
CCTACAGCGTGAGCTATGAGAAAGCGCCACGCTTCCCGAAGGGAGAAAGGCGGACAGGTATCCGGTAAGC
GGCAGGGTCGGAACAGGAGAGCGCACGAGGGAGCTTCCAGGGGGAAACGCCTGGTATCTTTATAGTCCTG
TCGGGTTTCGCCACCTCTGACTTGAGCGTCGATTTTTGTGATGCTCGTCAGGGGGGCGGAGCCTATGGAA
AAACGCCAGCAACGCGAGCTCGTATGGACATATTGTCGTTAGAACGCGGCTACAATTAATACATAACCTT
ATGTATCATACACATACGATTTAGGTGACACTATAGATTGACGGCGTAGTACACACTATTGAATCAAACA
GCCGACCAATTGCACTACCATCACAATGGAGAAGCCAGTAGTAAACGTAGACGTAGACCCCCAGAGTCCG
TTTGTCGTGCAACTGCAAAAAAGCTTCCCGCAATTTGAGGTAGTAGCACAGCAGGTCACTCCAAATGACC
ATGCTAATGCCAGAGCATTTTCGCATCTGGCCAGTAAACTAATCGAGCTGGAGGTTCCTACCACAGCGAC
GATCTTGGACATAGGCAGCGCACCGGCTCGTAGAATGTTTTCCGAGCACCAGTATCATTGTGTCTGCCCC
ATGCGTAGTCCAGAAGACCCGGACCGCATGATGAAATATGCCAGTAAACTGGCGGAAAAAGCGTGCAAGA
TTACAAACAAGAACTTGCATGAGAAGATTAAGGATCTCCGGACCGTACTTGATACGCCGGATGCTGAAAC
ACCATCGCTCTGCTTTCACAACGATGTTACCTGCAACATGCGTGCCGAATATTCCGTCATGCAGGACGTG
TATATCAACGCTCCCGGAACTATCTATCATCAGGCTATGAAAGGCGTGCGGACCCTGTACTGGATTGGCT
TCGACACCACCCAGTTCATGTTCTCGGCTATGGCAGGTTCGTACCCTGCGTACAACACCAACTGGGCCGA
CGAGAAAGTCCTTGAAGCGCGTAACATCGGACTTTGCAGCACAAAGCTGAGTGAAGGTAGGACAGGAAAA
TTGTCGATAATGAGGAAGAAGGAGTTGAAGCCCGGGTCGCGGGTTTATTTCTCCGTAGGATCGACACTTT
ATCCAGAACACAGAGCCAGCTTGCAGAGCTGGCATCTTCCATCGGTGTTCCACTTGAATGGAAAGCAGTC
GTACACTTGCCGCTGTGATACAGTGGTGAGTTGCGAAGGCTACGTAGTGAAGAAAATCACCATCAGTCCC
GGGATCACGGGAGAAACCGTGGGATACGCGGTTACACACAATAGCGAGGGCTTCTTGCTATGCAAAGTTA
CTGACACAGTAAAAGGAGAACGGGTATCGTTCCCTGTGTGCACGTACATCCCGGCCACCATATGCGATCA
GATGACTGGTATAATGGCCACGGATATATCACCTGACGATGCACAAAAACTTCTGGTTGGGCTCAACCAG
CGAATTGTCATTAACGGTAGGACTAACAGGAACACCAACACCATGCAAAATTACCTTCTGCCGATCATAG
CACAAGGGTTCAGCAAATGGGCTAAGGAGCGCAAGGATGATCTTGATAACGAGAAAATGCTGGGTACTAG
AGAACGCAAGCTTACGTATGGCTGCTTGTGGGCGTTTCGCACTAAGAAAGTACATTCGTTTTATCGCCCA
CCTGGAACGCAGACCTGCGTAAAAGTCCCAGCCTCTTTTAGCGCTTTTCCCATGTCGTCCGTATGGACGA
CCTCTTTGCCCATGTCGCTGAGGCAGAAATTGAAACTGGCATTGCAACCAAAGAAGGAGGAAAAACTGCT
GCAGGTCTCGGAGGAATTAGTCATGGAGGCCAAGGCTGCTTTTGAGGATGCTCAGGAGGAAGCCAGAGCG
GAGAAGCTCCGAGAAGCACTTCCACCATTAGTGGCAGACAAAGGCATCGAGGCAGCCGCAGAAGTTGTCT
GCGAAGTGGAGGGGCTCCAGGCGGACATCGGAGCAGCATTAGTTGAAACCCCGCGCGGTCACGTAAGGAT
AATACCTCAAGCAAATGACCGTATGATCGGACAGTATATCGTTGTCTCGCCAAACTCTGTGCTGAAGAAT
GCCAAACTCGCACCAGCGCACCCGCTAGCAGATCAGGTTAAGATCATAACACACTCCGGAAGATCAGGAA
GGTACGCGGTCGAACCATACGACGCTAAAGTACTGATGCCAGCAGGAGGTGCCGTACCATGGCCAGAATT
CCTAGCACTGAGTGAGAGCGCCACGTTAGTGTACAACGAAAGAGAGTTTGTGAACCGCAAACTATACCAC
ATTGCCATGCATGGCCCCGCCAAGAATACAGAAGAGGAGCAGTACAAGGTTACAAAGGCAGAGCTTGCAG
AAACAGAGTACGTGTTTGACGTGGACAAGAAGCGTTGCGTTAAGAAGGAAGAAGCCTCAGGTCTGGTCCT
CTCGGGAGAACTGACCAACCCTCCCTATCATGAGCTAGCTCTGGAGGGACTGAAGACCCGACCTGCGGTC
CCGTACAAGGTCGAAACAATAGGAGTGATAGGCACACCGGGGTCGGGCAAGTCAGCTATTATCAAGTCAA
CTGTCACGGCACGAGATCTTGTTACCAGCGGAAAGAAAGAAAATTGTCGCGAAATTGAGGCCGACGTGCT
AAGACTGAGGGGTATGCAGATTACGTCGAAGACAGTAGATTCGGTTATGCTCAACGGATGCCACAAAGCC
GTAGAAGTGCTGTACGTTGACGAAGCGTTCGCGTGCCACGCAGGAGCACTACTTGCCTTGATTGCTATCG
TCAGGCCCCGCAAGAAGGTAGTACTATGCGGAGACCCCATGCAATGCGGATTCTTCAACATGATGCAACT
AAAGGTACATTTCAATCACCCTGAAAAAGACATATGCACCAAGACATTCTACAAGTATATCTCCCGGCGT
TGCACACAGCCAGTTACAGCTATTGTATCGACACTGCATTACGATGGAAAGATGAAAACCACGAACCCGT
GCAAGAAGAACATTGAAATCGATATTACAGGGGCCACAAAGCCGAAGCCAGGGGATATCATCCTGACATG
TTTCCGCGGGTGGGTTAAGCAATTGCAAATCGACTATCCCGGACATGAAGTAATGACAGCCGCGGCCTCA
CAAGGGCTAACCAGAAAAGGAGTGTATGCCGTCCGGCAAAAAGTCAATGAAAACCCACTGTACGCGATCA
CATCAGAGCATGTGAACGTGTTGCTCACCCGCACTGAGGACAGGCTAGTGTGGAAAACCTTGCAGGGCGA
CCCATGGATTAAGCAGCTCACTAACATACCTAAAGGAAACTTTCAGGCTACTATAGAGGACTGGGAAGCT
GAACACAAGGGAATAATTGCTGCAATAAACAGCCCCACTCCCCGTGCCAATCCGTTCAGCTGCAAGACCA
ACGTTTGCTGGGCGAAAGCATTGGAACCGATACTAGCCACGGCCGGTATCGTACTTACCGGTTGCCAGTG
GAGCGAACTGTTCCCACAGTTTGCGGATGACAAACCACATTCGGCCATTTACGCCTTAGACGTAATTTGC
ATTAAGTTTTTCGGCATGGACTTGACAAGCGGACTGTTTTCTAAACAGAGCATCCCACTAACGTACCATC
CCGCCGATTCAGCGAGGCCGGTAGCTCATTGGGACAACAGCCCAGGAACCCGCAAGTATGGGTACGATCA
CGCCATTGCCGCCGAACTCTCCCGTAGATTTCCGGTGTTCCAGCTAGCTGGGAAGGGCACACAACTTGAT
TTGCAGACGGGGAGAACCAGAGTTATCTCTGCACAGCATAACCTGGTCCCGGTGAACCGCAATCTTCCTC
ACGCCTTAGTCCCCGAGTACAAGGAGAAGCAACCCGGCCCGGTCGAAAAATTCTTGAACCAGTTCAAACA
CCACTCAGTACTTGTGGTATCAGAGGAAAAAATTGAAGCTCCCCGTAAGAGAATCGAATGGATCGCCCCG
ATTGGCATAGCCGGTGCAGATAAGAACTACAACCTGGCTTTCGGGTTTCCGCCGCAGGCACGGTACGACC
TGGTGTTCATCAACATTGGAACTAAATACAGAAACCACCACTTTCAGCAGTGCGAAGACCATGCGGCGAC
CTTAAAAACCCTTTCGCGTTCGGCCCTGAATTGCCTTAACCCAGGAGGCACCCTCGTGGTGAAGTCCTAT
GGCTACGCCGACCGCAACAGTGAGGACGTAGTCACCGCTCTTGCCAGAAAGTTTGTCAGGGTGTCTGCAG
CGAGACCAGATTGTGTCTCAAGCAATACAGAAATGTACCTGATTTTCCGACAACTAGACAACAGCCGTAC
ACGGCAATTCACCCCGCACCATCTGAATTGCGTGATTTCGTCCGTGTATGAGGGTACAAGAGATGGAGTT
GGAGCCGCGCCGTCATACCGCACCAAAAGGGAGAATATTGCTGACTGTCAAGAGGAAGCAGTTGTCAACG
CAGCCAATCCGCTGGGTAGACCAGGCGAAGGAGTCTGCCGTGCCATCTATAAACGTTGGCCGACCAGTTT
TACCGATTCAGCCACGGAGACAGGCACCGCAAGAATGACTGTGTGCCTAGGAAAGAAAGTGATCCACGCG
GTCGGCCCTGATTTCCGGAAGCACCCAGAAGCAGAAGCCTTGAAATTGCTACAAAACGCCTACCATGCAG
TGGCAGACTTAGTAAATGAACATAACATCAAGTCTGTCGCCATTCCACTGCTATCTACAGGCATTTACGC
AGCCGGAAAAGACCGCCTTGAAGTATCACTTAACTGCTTGACAACCGCGCTAGACAGAACTGACGCGGAC
GTAACCATCTATTGCCTGGATAAGAAGTGGAAGGAAAGAATCGACGCGGCACTCCAACTTAAGGAGTCTG
TAACAGAGCTGAAGGATGAAGATATGGAGATCGACGATGAGTTAGTATGGATTCATCCAGACAGTTGCTT
GAAGGGAAGAAAGGGATTCAGTACTACAAAAGGAAAATTGTATTCGTACTTCGAAGGCACCAAATTCCAT
CAAGCAGCAAAAGACATGGCGGAGATAAAGGTCCTGTTCCCTAATGACCAGGAAAGTAATGAACAACTGT
GTGCCTACATATTGGGTGAGACCATGGAAGCAATCCGCGAAAAGTGCCCGGTCGACCATAACCCGTCGTC
TAGCCCGCCCAAAACGTTGCCGTGCCTTTGCATGTATGCCATGACGCCAGAAAGGGTCCACAGACTTAGA
AGCAATAACGTCAAAGAAGTTACAGTATGCTCCTCCACCCCCCTTCCTAAGCACAAAATTAAGAATGTTC
AGAAGGTTCAGTGCACGAAAGTAGTCCTGTTTAATCCGCACACTCCCGCATTCGTTCCCGCCCGTAAGTA
CATAGAAGTGCCAGAACAGCCTACCGCTCCTCCTGCACAGGCCGAGGAGGCCCCCGAAGTTGTAGCGACA
CCGTCACCATCTACAGCTGATAACACCTCGCTTGATGTCACAGACATCTCACTGGATATGGATGACAGTA
GCGAAGGCTCACTTTTTTCGAGCTTTAGCGGATCGGACAACTCTATTACTAGTATGGACAGTTGGTCGTC
AGGACCTAGTTCACTAGAGATAGTAGACCGAAGGCAGGTGGTGGTGGCTGACGTTCATGCCGTCCAAGAG
CCTGCCCCTATTCCACCGCCAAGGCTAAAGAAGATGGCCCGCCTGGCAGCGGCAAGAAAAGAGCCCACTC
CACCGGCAAGCAATAGCTCTGAGTCCCTCCACCTCTCTTTTGGTGGGGTATCCATGTCCCTCGGATCAAT
TTTCGACGGAGAGACGGCCCGCCAGGCAGCGGTACAACCCCTGGCAACAGGCCCCACGGATGTGCCTATG
TCTTTCGGATCGTTTTCCGACGGAGAGATTGATGAGCTGAGCCGCAGAGTAACTGAGTCCGAACCCGTCC
TGTTTGGATCATTTGAACCGGGCGAAGTGAACTCAATTATATCGTCCCGATCAGCCGTATCTTTTCCTCT
ACGCAAGCAGAGACGTAGACGCAGGAGCAGGAGGACTGAATACTGACTAACCGGGGTAGGTGGGTACATA
TTTTCGACGGACACAGGCCCTGGGCACTTGCAAAAGAAGTCCGTTCTGCAGAACCAGCTTACAGAACCGA
CCTTGGAGCGCAATGTCCTGGAAAGAATTCATGCCCCGGTGCTCGACACGTCGAAAGAGGAACAACTCAA
ACTCAGGTACCAGATGATGCCCACCGAAGCCAACAAAAGTAGGTACCAGTCTCGTAAAGTAGAAAATCAG
AAAGCCATAACCACTGAGCGACTACTGTCAGGACTACGACTGTATAACTCTGCCACAGATCAGCCAGAAT
GCTATAAGATCACCTATCCGAAACCATTGTACTCCAGTAGCGTACCGGCGAACTACTCCGATCCACAGTT
CGCTGTAGCTGTCTGTAACAACTATCTGCATGAGAACTATCCGACAGTAGCATCTTATCAGATTACTGAC
GAGTACGATGCTTACTTGGATATGGTAGACGGGACAGTCGCCTGCCTGGATACTGCAACCTTCTGCCCCG
CTAAGCTTAGAAGTTACCCGAAAAAACATGAGTATAGAGCCCCGAATATCCGCAGTGCGGTTCCATCAGC
GATGCAGAACACGCTACAAAATGTGCTCATTGCCGCAACTAAAAGAAATTGCAACGTCACGCAGATGCGT
GAACTGCCAACACTGGACTCAGCGACATTCAATGTCGAATGCTTTCGAAAATATGCATGTAATGACGAGT
ATTGGGAGGAGTTCGCTCGGAAGCCAATTAGGATTACCACTGAGTTTGTCACCGCATATGTAGCTAGACT
GAAAGGCCCTAAGGCCGCCGCACTATTTGCAAAGACGTATAATTTGGTCCCATTGCAAGAAGTGCCTATG
GATAGATTCGTCATGGACATGAAAAGAGACGTGAAAGTTACACCAGGCACGAAACACACAGAAGAAAGAC
CGAAAGTACAAGTGATACAAGCCGCAGAACCCCTGGCGACTGCTTACTTATGCGGGATTCACCGGGAATT
AGTGCGTAGGCTTACGGCCGTCTTGCTTCCAAACATTCACACGCTTTTTGACATGTCGGCGGAGGATTTT
GATGCAATCATAGCAGAACACTTCAAGCAAGGCGACCCGGTACTGGAGACGGATATCGCATCATTCGACA
AAAGCCAAGACGACGCTATGGCGTTAACCGGTCTGATGATCTTGGAGGACCTGGGTGTGGATCAACCACT
ACTCGACTTGATCGAGTGCGCCTTTGGAGAAATATCATCCACCCATCTACCTACGGGTACTCGTTTTAAA
TTCGGGGCGATGATGAAATCCGGAATGTTCCTCACACTTTTTGTCAACACAGTTTTGAATGTCGTTATCG
CCAGCAGAGTACTAGAAGAGCGGCTTAAAACGTCCAGATGTGCAGCGTTCATTGGCGACGACAACATCAT
ACATGGAGTAGTATCTGACAAAGAAATGGCTGAGAGGTGCGCCACCTGGCTCAACATGGAGGTTAAGATC
ATCGACGCAGTCATCGGTGAGAGACCACCTTACTTCTGCGGCGGATTTATCTTGCAAGATTCGGTTACTT
CCACAGCGTGCCGCGTGGCGGATCCCCTGAAAAGGCTGTTTAAGTTGGGTAAACCGCTCCCAGCCGACGA
CGAGCAAGACGAAGACAGAAGACGCGCTCTGCTAGATGAAACAAAGGCGTGGTTTAGAGTAGGTATAACA
GGCACTTTAGCAGTGGCCGTGACGACCCGGTATGAGGTAGACAATATTACACCTGTCCTACTGGCATTGA
GAACTTTTGCCCAGAGCAAAAGAGCATTCCAAGCCATCAGAGGGGAAATAAAGCATCTCTACGGTGGTCC
TAAATAGTCAGCATAGTACATTTCATCTGACTAATACCACAACACCACCACCTCTAGAGCCACCATGGCA
CTTCCCAGATGCATGTGGCCAAATTATGTTTGGAGAGCTATGATGGCATGTGTGGTCCACAGGGGATCCG
GTGCCCCATTGACTCTCTGCTTGTTGGGATGTTTGCTACAGACTTTTCACGTACTCTCTCAAAAGTATCC
ATACGACGTTCCGGACTACGCAGAATTCATGGACAAAGACTGCGAAATGAAGCGCACCACCCTGGATAGC
CCTCTGGGCAAGCTGGAACTGTCTGGGTGCGAACAGGGCCTGCACCGTATCATCTTCCTGGGCAAAGGAA
CATCTGCCGCCGACGCCGTGGAAGTGCCTGCCCCAGCCGCCGTGCTGGGCGGACCAGAGCCACTGATGCA
GGCCACCGCCTGGCTCAACGCCTACTTTCACCAGCCTGAGGCCATCGAGGAGTTCCCTGTGCCAGCCCTG
CACCACCCAGTGTTCCAGCAGGAGAGCTTTACCCGCCAGGTGCTGTGGAAACTGCTGAAAGTGGTGAAGT
TCGGAGAGGTCATCAGCTACAGCCACCTGGCCGCCCTGGCCGGCAATCCCGCCGCCACCGCCGCCGTGAA
AACCGCCCTGAGCGGAAATCCCGTGCCCATTCTGATCCCCTGCCACCGGGTGGTGCAGGGCGACCTGGAC
GTGGGGGGCTACGAGGGCGGGCTCGCCGTGAAAGAGTGGCTGCTGGCCCACGAGGGCCACAGACTGGGCA
AGCCTGGGCTGGGTGTCGACTTGGATGATGTAGACCCATTGGTTACTACTAACTTTGGCAAGATTAGGGG
AATTAAGAAAGAACTCAATAATGAAATTTTGGGTCCTGTCATTCAGTTTCTTGGGGTTCCATATGCCGCT
CCACCAACAGGAGAACATCGTTTCCAGCCTCCAGAACCACCATCTCCCTGGTCTGACATCCGGAACGCCA
CTCAGTTTGCTCCTGTATGTCCCCAGAATATCATTGATGGCAGATTGCCTGAAGTTATGCTTCCTGTGTG
GTTCACTAATAACTTGGATGTGGTTTCATCATACGTCCAAGACCAGAGTGAAGACTGTCTATACTTAAAC
ATCTATGTCCCAACTGAAGATGGTCCCCTTACAAAGAAACACACAGATGATTTAGGTGATAATGACGGTG
CTGAAGATGAAGATATTCGGGACAGTGGGGGTCCCAAACCAGTGATGGTGTACATCCATGGCGGCTCTTA
CATGGAAGGTACTGGAAATCTGTATGATGGGAGTGTCTTGGCAAGCTATGGCAATGTGATCGTCATCACA
GTCAACTATCGGCTTGGGGTACTTGGCTTCTTGAGCACAGGGGATCAGGCTGCCAAAGGAAACTACGGGC
TCCTTGACCTCATCCAGGCCCTAAGATGGACCAGCGAGAACATTGGGTTCTTTGGTGGTGACCCCTTGCG
AATCACTGTGTTTGGATCAGGCGCTGGGGGTTCATGTGTCAACCTGCTGACTTTATCCCATTATTCTGAA
GGTAACCGTTGGAGCAATTCAACCAAAGGACTTTTTCAACGAGCAATAGCTCAGAGTGGAACAGCCCTTT
CCAGCTGGGCTGTTAGTTTCCAGCCTGCAAAATACGCTAGAATTCTGGCCACAAAAGTTGGCTGCAATGT
TTCAGATACAGTAGAGTTAGTAGAATGCCTGCAGAAGAAGCCTTACAAAGAACTTGTTGATCAAGATGTT
CAACCAGCCCGATACCACATAGCCTTTGGACCTGTGATCGATGGTGATGTAATACCAGATGACCCTCAGA
TACTGATGGAACAAGGAGAGTTCCTCAACTATGATATAATGTTGGGAGTTAACCAAGGGGAAGGGTTGAA
GTTTGTCGAAAATATAGTAGATAGTGATGATGGTGTATCAGCCAGTGATTTCGACTTTGCTGTTTCTAAT
TTTGTTGATAATTTATATGGATATCCTGAAGGCAAAGATGTTTTGAGAGAAACCATTAAATTCATGTATA
CTGACTGGGCTGATCGCCATAATCCTGAAACTAGAAGGAAGACATTGTTGGCTTTGTTTACGGACCATCA
ATGGGTAGCACCTGCTGTGGCCACAGCAGACCTTCACTCGAACTTTGGCTCACCTACATACTTCTATGCC
TTTTATCATCATTGCCAAACAGATCAAGTTCCAGCTTGGGCTGATGCAGCTCATGGGGATGAGGTTCCCT
ATGTGTTGGGAATCCCCATGATTGGCCCTACAGAGTTATTTCCTTGCAATTTCTCCAAGAATGATGTGAT
GTTGAGTGCAGTAGTAATGACATACTGGACGAATTTTGCTAAAACTGGTGACCCAAATCAACCAGTTCCT
CAAGACACAAAATTCATCCATACCAAACCCAACCGCTTTGAAGAAGTAGCATGGACCAGATATTCCCAGA
AAGACCAGCTTTATCTCCATATTGGATTAAAACCGAGAGTTAAAGAGCATTACAGAGCCAATAAGGTAAA
TCTCTGGCTGGAGCTGGTACCTCATCTGCATAATCTCAATGACATTTCTCAGTATACCTCGACAACAACT
AAAGTGCCATCCACGGACATCACTCTCAGACCTACAAGGAAGAATTCCACACCAGTCACATCAGCCTTTC
CCACTGCCAAACAGGATGATCCCAAGCAACAACCAAGCCCCTTCTCGGTGGATCAGAGGGACTACTCCAC
AGAGCTAAGTGTCACTATCGCAGTGGGGGCCTCTCTGCTGTTTCTCAACATCTTGGCTTTTGCAGCCCTG
TACTACAAGAAGGATAAGAGGAGACATGATGTCCACCGGAGGTGCAGCCCTCAGCGCACGACCACCAACG
ACCTAACCCATGCTCCAGAAGAGGAAATTATGTCTCTCCAAATGAAGCACACTGACTTGGATCACGAGTG
TGAGTCCATCCATCCACATGAGGTGGTTCTTCGGACCAGCGCTCCACCGCTCGACGGAGCCGGAGCTGGC
GCTGGAGCTGGAGCCGGAGCTGGCGGGCTAGCCACCATGGACGCACAAACACGACGACGTGAGCGTCGCG
CTGAGAAACAAGCTCAATGGAAAGCTGCAAACCTCGAGCCACCGCTCGACGGAGCCGGAGCTGGCGCTGG
AGCTGGAGCCGGAGCTGGCGGTCTAGCCACCCCACCGAGCGCTGCCTGTCCCCCAGATTATACTCTAGCT
ATGAGGAGGTCACCTGATGATATTCCACTAATGACACCTAACACCATCACAATGATTCCCAACACTATAC
CAGGGATTCAGCCCTTACATACATTCAACACATTTACTGGAGGACAGAATAATACACTGCCCCATCCCCA
CCCACACCCCCATTCACATTCAACAACCAGGGTATAGGCATGCAGGCCTTAAAGCATCTCTACGGTGGTC
CTAAATAGTCAGCATAGTACATTTCATCTGACTAATACCACAACACCACCACCTCTAGTAGAGGCGCGCC
ACCATGGTGAGCAAGGGCGAGGAGGATAACATGGCCATCATCAAGGAGTTCATGCGCTTCAAGGTGCACA
TGGAGGGCTCCGTGAACGGCCACGAGTTCGAGATCGAGGGCGAGGGCGAGGGCCGCCCCTACGAGGGCAC
CCAGACCGCCAAGCTGAAGGTGACCAAGGGTGGCCCCCTGCCCTTCGCCTGGGACATCCTGTCCCCTCAG
TTCATGTACGGCTCCAAGGCCTACGTGAAGCACCCCGCCGACATCCCCGACTACTTGAAGCTGTCCTTCC
CCGAGGGCTTCAAGTGGGAGCGCGTGATGAACTTCGAGGACGGCGGCGTGGTGACCGTGACCCAGGACTC
CTCCCTGCAGGACGGCGAGTTCATCTACAAGGTGAAGCTGCGCGGCACCAACTTCCCCTCCGACGGCCCC
GTAATGCAGAAGAAGACCATGGGCTGGGAGGCCTCCTCCGAGCGGATGTACCCCGAGGACGGCGCCCTGA
AGGGCGAGATCAAGCAGAGGCTGAAGCTGAAGGACGGCGGCCACTACGACGCTGAGGTCAAGACCACCTA
CAAGGCCAAGAAGCCCGTGCAGCTGCCCGGCGCCTACAACGTCAACATCAAGTTGGACATCACCTCCCAC
AACGAGGACTACACCATCGTGGAACAGTACGAACGCGCCGAGGGCCGCCACTCCACCGGCGGCATGGACG
AGCTGTACAAGTCTTAGAGGGGCCCAATGATCCGACCAGCAAAACTCGATGTACTTCCGAGGAACTGATG
TGCATAATGCATCAGGCTGGTACATTAGATCCCCGCTTACCGCGGGCAATATAGCAACACTAAAAACTCG
ATGTACTTCCGAGGAAGCGCAGTGCATAATGCTGCGCAGTGTTGCCACATAACCACTATATTAACCATTT
ATCTAGCGGACGCCAAAAACTCAATGTATTT
